>Addgene plasmid #11160 | pCAGEN | addgene full sequence | sequence record 445203 | Addgene NGS Result
GTCGACATTGATTATTGACTAGTTATTAATAGTAATCAATTACGGGGTCATTAGTTCATAGCCCATATAT
GGAGTTCCGCGTTACATAACTTACGGTAAATGGCCCGCCTGGCTGACCGCCCAACGACCCCCGCCCATTG
ACGTCAATAATGACGTATGTTCCCATAGTAACGCCAATAGGGACTTTCCATTGACGTCAATGGGTGGAGT
ATTTACGGTAAACTGCCCACTTGGCAGTACATCAAGTGTATCATATGCCAAGTACGCCCCCTATTGACGT
CAATGACGGTAAATGGCCCGCCTGGCATTATGCCCAGTACATGACCTTATGGGACTTTCCTACTTGGCAG
TACATCTACGTATTAGTCATCGCTATTACCATGGTCGAGGTGAGCCCCACGTTCTGCTTCACTCTCCCCA
TCTCCCCCCCCTCCCCACCCCCAATTTTGTATTTATTTATTTTTTAATTATTTTGTGCAGCGATGGGGGC
GGGGGGGGGGGGGGGGGGGCGCCAGGGGGGGGGGGGCGGGGGGGGGGGGGGGGCGGGGCGAGGCGGAGAG
GTGCGGCGGCAGCCAATCAGAGCGGCGCGCTCCGAAAGTTTCCTTTTATGGCGAGGCGGCGGCGGCGGCG
GCCCTATAAAAAGCGAAGCGCGCGGCGGGCGGGAGTCGCTGCGCGCTGCCTTCGCCCCGTGCCCCGCTCC
GCCGCCGCCTCGCGCCGCCCGCCCCGGCTCTGACTGACCGCGTTACTCCCACAGGTGAGCGGGCGGGACG
GCCCTTCTCCTCCGGGCTGTAATTAGCGCTTGGTTTAATGACGGCTTGTTTCTTTTCTGTGGCTGCGTGA
AAGCCTTGAGGGGCTCCGGGAGGGCCCTTTGTGCGGGGGGAGCGGCTCGGGGGGTGCGTGCGTGTGTGTG
TGCGTGGGGAGCGCCGCGTGCGGCTCCGCGCTGCCCGGCGGCTGTGAGCGCTGCGGGCGCGGCGCGGGGC
TTTGTGCGCTCCGCAGTGTGCGCGAGGGGAGCGCGGCCGGGGGCGGTGCCCCGCGGTGCGGGGGGGGCTG
CGAGGGGAACAAAGGCTGCGTGCGGGGTGTGTGCGTGGGGGGGTGAGCAGGGGGTGTGGGCGCGTCGGTC
GGGCTGCAACCCCCCCTGCACCCCCCTCCCCGAGTTGCTGAGCACGGCCCGGCTTCGGGTGCGGGGCTCC
GTACGGGGCGTGGCGCGGGGCTCGCCGTGCCGGGCGGGGGGTGGCGGCAGGTGGGGGTGCCGGGCGGGGC
GGGGCCGCCTCGGGCCGGGGAGGGCTCGGGGGAGGGGCGCGGCGGCCCCCGGAGCGCCGGCGGCTGTCGA
GGCGCGGCGAGCCGCAGCCATTGCCTTTTATGGTAATCGTGCGAGAGGGCGCAGGGACTTCCTTTGTCCC
AAATCTGTGCGGAGCCGAAATCTGGGAGGCGCCGCCGCACCCCCTCTAGCGGGCGCGGGGCGAAGCGGTG
CGGCGCCGGCAGGAAGGAAATGGGCGGGGAGGGCCTTCGTGCGTCGCCGCGCCGCCGTCCCCTTCTCCCT
CTCCAGCCTCGGGGCTGTCCGCGGGGGGACGGCTGCCTTCGGGGGGGACGGGGCAGGGCGGGGTTCGGCT
TCTGGCGTGTGACCGGCGGCTCTAGAGCCTCTGCTAACCATGTTCATGCCTTCTTCTTTTTCCTACAGCT
CCTGGGCAACGTGCTGGTTATTGTGCTGTCTCATCATTTTGGCAAAGAATTCCTCGAGGATATCGCGGCC
GCACTCCTCAGGTGCAGGCTGCCTATCAGAAGGTGGTGGCTGGTGTGGCCAATGCCCTGGCTCACAAATA
CCACTGAGATCTTTTTCCCTCTGCCAAAAATTATGGGGACATCATGAAGCCCCTTGAGCATCTGACTTCT
GGCTAATAAAGGAAATTTATTTTCATTGCAATAGTGTGTTGGAATTTTTTGTGTCTCTCACTCGGAAGGA
CATATGGGAGGGCAAATCATTTAAAACATCAGAATGAGTATTTGGTTTAGAGTTTGGCAACATATGCCCA
TATGCTGGCTGCCATGAACAAAGGTTGGCTATAAAGAGGTCATCAGTATATGAAACAGCCCCCTGCTGTC
CATTCCTTATTCCATAGAAAAGCCTTGACTTGAGGTTAGATTTTTTTTATATTTTGTTTTGTGTTATTTT
TTTCTTTAACATCCCTAAAATTTTCCTTACATGTTTTACTAGCCAGATTTTTCCTCCTCTCCTGACTACT
CCCAGTCATAGCTGTCCCTCTTCTCTTATGGAGATCCCTCGACCTGCAGCCCAAGCTTGGCGTAATCATG
GTCATAGCTGTTTCCTGTGTGAAATTGTTATCCGCTCACAATTCCACACAACATACGAGCCGGAAGCATA
AAGTGTAAAGCCTGGGGTGCCTAATGAGTGAGCTAACTCACATTAATTGCGTTGCGCTCACTGCCCGCTT
TCCAGTCGGGAAACCTGTCGTGCCAGCGGATCCGCATCTCAATTAGTCAGCAACCATAGTCCCGCCCCTA
ACTCCGCCCATCCCGCCCCTAACTCCGCCCAGTTCCGCCCATTCTCCGCCCCATGGCTGACTAATTTTTT
TTATTTATGCAGAGGCCGAGGCCGCCTCGGCCTCTGAGCTATTCCAGAAGTAGTGAGGAGGCTTTTTTGG
AGGCCTAGGCTTTTGCAAAAAGCTAACTTGTTTATTGCAGCTTATAATGGTTACAAATAAAGCAATAGCA
TCACAAATTTCACAAATAAAGCATTTTTTTCACTGCATTCTAGTTGTGGTTTGTCCAAACTCATCAATGT
ATCTTATCATGTCTGGATCCGCTGCATTAATGAATCGGCCAACGCGCGGGGAGAGGCGGTTTGCGTATTG
GGCGCTCTTCCGCTTCCTCGCTCACTGACTCGCTGCGCTCGGTCGTTCGGCTGCGGCGAGCGGTATCAGC
TCACTCAAAGGCGGTAATACGGTTATCCACAGAATCAGGGGATAACGCAGGAAAGAACATGTGAGCAAAA
GGCCAGCAAAAGGCCAGGAACCGTAAAAAGGCCGCGTTGCTGGCGTTTTTCCATAGGCTCCGCCCCCCTG
ACGAGCATCACAAAAATCGACGCTCAAGTCAGAGGTGGCGAAACCCGACAGGACTATAAAGATACCAGGC
GTTTCCCCCTGGAAGCTCCCTCGTGCGCTCTCCTGTTCCGACCCTGCCGCTTACCGGATACCTGTCCGCC
TTTCTCCCTTCGGGAAGCGTGGCGCTTTCTCATAGCTCACGCTGTAGGTATCTCAGTTCGGTGTAGGTCG
TTCGCTCCAAGCTGGGCTGTGTGCACGAACCCCCCGTTCAGCCCGACCGCTGCGCCTTATCCGGTAACTA
TCGTCTTGAGTCCAACCCGGTAAGACACGACTTATCGCCACTGGCAGCAGCCACTGGTAACAGGATTAGC
AGAGCGAGGTATGTAGGCGGTGCTACAGAGTTCTTGAAGTGGTGGCCTAACTACGGCTACACTAGAAGAA
CAGTATTTGGTATCTGCGCTCTGCTGAAGCCAGTTACCTTCGGAAAAAGAGTTGGTAGCTCTTGATCCGG
CAAACAAACCACCGCTGGTAGCGGTGGTTTTTTTGTTTGCAAGCAGCAGATTACGCGCAGAAAAAAAGGA
TCTCAAGAAGATCCTTTGATCTTTTCTACGGGGTCTGACGCTCAGTGGAACGAAAACTCACGTTAAGGGA
TTTTGGTCATGAGATTATCAAAAAGGATCTTCACCTAGATCCTTTTAAATTAAAAATGAAGTTTTAAATC
AATCTAAAGTATATATGAGTAAACTTGGTCTGACAGTTACCAATGCTTAATCAGTGAGGCACCTATCTCA
GCGATCTGTCTATTTCGTTCATCCATAGTTGCCTGACTCCCCGTCGTGTAGATAACTACGATACGGGAGG
GCTTACCATCTGGCCCCAGTGCTGCAATGATACCGCGAGACCCACGCTCACCGGCTCCAGATTTATCAGC
AATAAACCAGCCAGCCGGAAGGGCCGAGCGCAGAAGTGGTCCTGCAACTTTATCCGCCTCCATCCAGTCT
ATTAATTGTTGCCGGGAAGCTAGAGTAAGTAGTTCGCCAGTTAATAGTTTGCGCAACGTTGTTGCCATTG
CTACAGGCATCGTGGTGTCACGCTCGTCGTTTGGTATGGCTTCATTCAGCTCCGGTTCCCAACGATCAAG
GCGAGTTACATGATCCCCCATGTTGTGCAAAAAAGCGGTTAGCTCCTTCGGTCCTCCGATCGTTGTCAGA
AGTAAGTTGGCCGCAGTGTTATCACTCATGGTTATGGCAGCACTGCATAATTCTCTTACTGTCATGCCAT
CCGTAAGATGCTTTTCTGTGACTGGTGAGTACTCAACCAAGTCATTCTGAGAATAGTGTATGCGGCGACC
GAGTTGCTCTTGCCCGGCGTCAATACGGGATAATACCGCGCCACATAGCAGAACTTTAAAAGTGCTCATC
ATTGGAAAACGTTCTTCGGGGCGAAAACTCTCAAGGATCTTACCGCTGTTGAGATCCAGTTCGATGTAAC
CCACTCGTGCACCCAACTGATCTTCAGCATCTTTTACTTTCACCAGCGTTTCTGGGTGAGCAAAAACAGG
AAGGCAAAATGCCGCAAAAAAGGGAATAAGGGCGACACGGAAATGTTGAATACTCATACTCTTCCTTTTT
CAATATTATTGAAGCATTTATCAGGGTTATTGTCTCATGAGCGGATACATATTTGAATGTATTTAGAAAA
ATAAACAAATAGGGGTTCCGCGCACATTTCCCCGAAAAGTGCCACCTGG
Features (pLannotate 1.2.2; 17 found; start..end, strand, type, name):
      4..383     +  enhancer       CMV enhancer: human cytomegalovirus immediate early enhancer
    385..661     +  promoter       chicken β-actin promoter: No description available
    662..1678    +  intron         chimeric intron: chimera between introns from chicken β-actin and rabbit β-globin
   1682..1753    +  CDS            HBB (fragment): HBB_COLGU - Experimental evidence at transcript level: Swiss-Prot protein existence level 2. Involved in oxygen transport from the lung to the various peripheral tissues. From Colobus guereza (Mantled guereza) (Eastern black-and-white colobus monkey).
   1753..1824    +  CDS            HBB (fragment): HBB_PONPY - Experimental evidence at transcript level: Swiss-Prot protein existence level 2. Involved in oxygen transport from the lung to the various peripheral tissues. From Pongo pygmaeus (Bornean orangutan).
   1895..1950    +  polyA_signal   β-globin poly(A) signal: rabbit β-globin polyadenylation signal (Gil and Proudfoot, 1987)
   2335..2351    -  protein_bind   lac operator: The lac repressor binds to the lac operator to inhibit transcription in E. coli. This inhibition can be relieved by adding lactose or isopropyl-β-D-thiogalactopyranoside (IPTG). lac repressor encoded by lacI
   2359..2389    -  promoter       lac promoter: promoter for the E. coli lac operon
   2404..2425    -  protein_bind   CAP binding site: CAP binding activates transcription in the presence of cAMP. E. coli catabolite activator protein
   2438..2477    -  CDS            lacI (fragment): lac repressor; lacI; The lac repressor binds to the lac operator to inhibit transcription in E. coli. This inhibition can be relieved by adding lactose or isopropyl-β-D-thiogalactopyranoside (IPTG).
   2484..2506    +  promoter       SV40 promoter (fragment): SV40 enhancer and early promoter
   2530..2665    +  rep_origin     SV40 ori: SV40 origin of replication
   2685..2819    +  polyA_signal   SV40 poly(A) signal: SV40 polyadenylation signal
   2821..2875    -  CDS            lacI (fragment): lac repressor; lacI; The lac repressor binds to the lac operator to inhibit transcription in E. coli. This inhibition can be relieved by adding lactose or isopropyl-β-D-thiogalactopyranoside (IPTG).
   3058..3646    -  rep_origin     ori: high-copy-number ColE1/pMB1/pBR322/pUC origin of replication
   3817..4677    -  CDS            AmpR: β-lactamase; bla; confers resistance to ampicillin, carbenicillin, and related antibiotics
   4678..4782    -  promoter       AmpR promoter: bla
