>Addgene plasmid #11160 | pCAGEN | analyzer sequence | sequence record 6917
GTCGACATTGATTATTGACTAGTTATTAATAGTAATCAATTACGGGGTCATTAGTTCATAGCCCATATAT
GGAGTTCCGCGTTACATAACTTACGGTAAATGGCCCGCCTGGCTGACCGCCCAACGACCCCCGCCCATTG
ACGTCAATAATGACGTATGTTCCCATAGTAACGCCAATAGGGACTTTCCATTGACGTCAATGGGTGGACT
ATTTACGGTAAACTGCCCACTTGGCAGTACATCAAGTGTATCATATGCCAAGTACGCCCCCTATTGACGT
CAATGACGGTAAATGGCCCGCCTGGCATTATGCCCAGTACATGACCTTATGGGACTTTCCTACTTGGCAG
TACATCTACGTATTAGTCATCGCTATTACCATGGGTCGAGGTGAGCCCCACGTTCTGCTTCACTCTCCCC
ATCTCCCCCCCCTCCCCACCCCCAATTTTGTATTTATTTATTTTTTAATTATTTTGTGCAGCGATGGGGG
CGGGGGGGGGGGGGGCGCGCGCCAGGCGGGGCGGGGCGGGGCGAGGGGCGGGGCGGGGCGAGGCGGAGAG
GTGCGGCGGCAGCCAATCAGAGCGGCGCGCTCCGAAAGTTTCCTTTTATGGCGAGGCGGCGGCGGCGGCG
GCCCTATAAAAAGCGAAGCGCGCGGCGGGCGGGAGTCGCTGCGTTGCCTTCGCCCCGTGCCCCGCTCCGC
GCCGCCTCGCGCCGCCCGCCCCGGCTCTGACTGACCGCGTTACTCCCACAGGTGAGCGGGCGGGACGGCC
CTTCTCCTCCGGGCTGTAATTAGCGCTTGGTTTAATGACGGCTCGTTTCTTTTCTGTGGCTGCGTGAAAG
CCTTAAAGGGCTCCGGGAGGGCCCTTTGTGCGGGGGGGAGCGGCTCGGGGGGTGCGTGCGTGTGTGTGTG
CGTGGGGAGCGCCGCGTGCGGCCCGCGCTGCCCGGCGGCTGTGAGCGCTGCGGGCGCGGCGCGGGGCTTT
GTGCGCTCCGCGTGTGCGCGAGGGGAGCGCGGCCGGGGGCGGTGCCCCGCGGTGCGGGGGGGCTGCGAGG
GGAACAAAGGCTGCGTGCGGGGTGTGTGCGTGGGGGGGTGAGCAGGGGGTGTGGGCGCGGCGGTCGGGCT
GTAACCCCCCCCTGCACCCCCCTCCCCGAGTTGCTGAGCACGGCCCGGCTTCGGGTGCGGGGCTCCGTGC
GGGGCGTGGCGCGGGGCTCGCCGTGCCGGGCGGGGGGTGGCGGCAGGTGGGGGTGCCGGGCGGGGCGGGG
CCGCCTCGGGCCGGGGAGGGCTCGGGGGAGGGGCGCGGCGGCCCCGGAGCGCCGGCGGCTGTCGAGGCGC
GGCGAGCCGCAGCCATTGCCTTTTATGGTAATCGTGCGAGAGGGCGCAGGGACTTCCTTTGTCCCAAATC
TGGCGGAGCCGAAATCTGGGAGGCGCCGCCGCACCCCCTCTAGCGGGCGCGGGCGAAGCGGTGCGGCGCC
GGCAGGAAGGAAATGGGCGGGGAGGGCCTTCGTGCGTCGCCGCGCCGCCGTCCCCTTCTCCATCTCCAGC
CTCGGGGCTGCCGCAGGGGGACGGCTGCCTTCGGGGGGGACGGGGCAGGGCGGGGTTCGGCTTCTGGCGT
GTGACCGGCGGCTCTAGAGCCTCTGCTAACCATGTTCATGCCTTCTTCTTTTTCCTACAGCTCCTGGGCA
ACGTGCTGGTTATTGTGCTGTCTCATCATTTTGGCAAAGAATTCCTCGAGGATATCGCGGCCGCACTCCT
CAGGTGCAGGCTGCCTATCAGAAGGTGGTGGCTGGTGTGGCCAATGCCCTGGCTCACAAATACCACTGAG
ATCTTTTTCCCTCTGCCAAAAATTATGGGGACATCATGAAGCCCCTTGAGCATCTGACTTCTGGCTAATA
AAGGAAATTTATTTTCATTGCAATAGTGTGTTGGAATTTTTTGTGTCTCTCACTCGGAAGGACATATGGG
AGGGCAAATCATTTAAAACATCAGAATGAGTATTTGGTTTAGAGTTTGGCAACATATGCCATATGCTGGC
TGCCATGAACAAAGGTGGCTATAAAGAGGTCATCAGTATATGAAACAGCCCCCTGCTGTCCATTCCTTAT
TCCATAGAAAAGCCTTGACTTGAGGTTAGATTTTTTTTATATTTTGTTTTGTGTTATTTTTTTCTTTAAC
ATCCCTAAAATTTTCCTTACATGTTTTACTAGCCAGATTTTTCCTCCTCTCCTGACTACTCCCAGTCATA
GCTGTCCCTCTTCTCTTATGAAGATCCCTCGACCTGCAGCCCAAGCTTGGCGTAATCATGGTCATAGCTG
TTTCCTGTGTGAAATTGTTATCCGCTCACAATTCCACACAACATACGAGCCGGAAGCATAAAGTGTAAAG
CCTGGGGTGCCTAATGAGTGAGCTAACTCACATTAATTGCGTTGCGCTCACTGCCCGCTTTCCAGTCGGG
AAACCTGTCGTGCCAGCGGATCCGCATCTCAATTAGTCAGCAACCATAGTCCCGCCCCTAACTCCGCCCA
TCCCGCCCCTAACTCCGCCCAGTTCCGCCCATTCTCCGCCCCATGGCTGACTAATTTTTTTTATTTATGC
AGAGGCCGAGGCCGCCTCGGCCTCTGAGCTATTCCAGAAGTAGTGAGGAGGCTTTTTTGGAGGCCTAGGC
TTTTGCAAAAAGCTAACTTGTTTATTGCAGCTTATAATGGTTACAAATAAAGCAATAGCATCACAAATTT
CACAAATAAAGCATTTTTTTCACTGCATTCTAGTTGTGGTTTGTCCAAACTCATCAATGTATCTTATCAT
GTCTGGATCCGCTGCATTAATGAATCGGCCAACGCGCGGGGAGAGGCGGTTTGCGTATTGGGCGCTCTTC
CGCTTCCTCGCTCACTGACTCGCTGCGCTCGGTCGTTCGGCTGCGGCGAGCGGTATCAGCTCACTCAAAG
GCGGTAATACGGTTATCCACAGAATCAGGGGATAACGCAGGAAAGAACATGTGAGCAAAAGGCCAGCAAA
AGGCCAGGAACCGTAAAAAGGCCGCGTTGCTGGCGTTTTTCCATAGGCTCCGCCCCCCTGACGAGCATCA
CAAAAATCGACGCTCAAGTCAGAGGTGGCGAAACCCGACAGGACTATAAAGATACCAGGCGTTTCCCCCT
GGAAGCTCCCTCGTGCGCTCTCCTGTTCCGACCCTGCCGCTTACCGGATACCTGTCCGCCTTTCTCCCTT
CGGGAAGCGTGGCGCTTTCTCAATGCTCACGCTGTAGGTATCTCAGTTCGGTGTAGGTCGTTCGCTCCAA
GCTGGGCTGTGTGCACGAACCCCCCGTTCAGCCCGACCGCTGCGCCTTATCCGGTAACTATCGTCTTGAG
TCCAACCCGGTAAGACACGACTTATCGCCACTGGCAGCAGCCACTGGTAACAGGATTAGCAGAGCGAGGT
ATGTAGGCGGTGCTACAGAGTTCTTGAAGTGGTGGCCTAACTACGGCTACACTAGAAGGACAGTATTTGG
TATCTGCGCTCTGCTGAAGCCAGTTACCTTCGGAAAAAGAGTTGGTAGCTCTTGATCCGGCAAACAAACC
ACCGCTGGTAGCGGTGGTTTTTTTGTTTGCAAGCAGCAGATTACGCGCAGAAAAAAAGGATCTCAAGAAG
ATCCTTTGATCTTTTCTACGGGGTCTGACGCTCAGTGGAACGAAAACTCACGTTAAGGGATTTTGGTCAT
GAGATTATCAAAAAGGATCTTCACCTAGATCCTTTTAAATTAAAAATGAAGTTTTAAATCAATCTAAAGT
ATATATGAGTAAACTTGGTCTGACAGTTACCAATGCTTAATCAGTGAGGCACCTATCTCAGCGATCTGTC
TATTTCGTTCATCCATAGTTGCCTGACTCCCCGTCGTGTAGATAACTACGATACGGGAGGGCTTACCATC
TGGCCCCAGTGCTGCAATGATACCGCGAGACCCACGCTCACCGGCTCCAGATTTATCAGCAATAAACCAG
CCAGCCGGAAGGGCCGAGCGCAGAAGTGGTCCTGCAACTTTATCCGCCTCCATCCAGTCTATTAATTGTT
GCCGGGAAGCTAGAGTAAGTAGTTCGCCAGTTAATAGTTTGCGCAACGTTGTTGCCATTGCTACAGGCAT
CGTGGTGTCACGCTCGTCGTTTGGTATGGCTTCATTCAGCTCCGGTTCCCAACGATCAAGGCGAGTTACA
TGATCCCCCATGTTGTGCAAAAAAGCGGTTAGCTCCTTCGGTCCTCCGATCGTTGTCAGAAGTAAGTTGG
CCGCAGTGTTATCACTCATGGTTATGGCAGCACTGCATAATTCTCTTACTGTCATGCCATCCGTAAGATG
CTTTTCTGTGACTGGTGAGTACTCAACCAAGTCATTCTGAGAATAGTGTATGCGGCGACCGAGTTGCTCT
TGCCCGGCGTCAATACGGGATAATACCGCGCCACATAGCAGAACTTTAAAAGTGCTCATCATTGGAAAAC
GTTCTTCGGGGCGAAAACTCTCAAGGATCTTACCGCTGTTGAGATCCAGTTCGATGTAACCCACTCGTGC
ACCCAACTGATCTTCAGCATCTTTTACTTTCACCAGCGTTTCTGGGTGAGCAAAAACAGGAAGGCAAAAT
GCCGCAAAAAAGGGAATAAGGGCGACACGGAAATGTTGAATACTCATACTCTTCCTTTTTCAATATTATT
GAAGCATTTATCAGGGTTATTGTCTCATGAGCGGATACATATTTGAATGTATTTAGAAAAATAAACAAAT
AGGGGTTCCGCGCACATTTCCCCGAAAAGTGCCACCTG
Features (pLannotate 1.2.2; 17 found; start..end, strand, type, name):
      4..383     +  enhancer       CMV enhancer: human cytomegalovirus immediate early enhancer
    386..661     +  promoter       chicken β-actin promoter: No description available
    662..1670    +  intron         chimeric intron: chimera between introns from chicken β-actin and rabbit β-globin
   1674..1745    +  CDS            HBB (fragment): HBB_COLGU - Experimental evidence at transcript level: Swiss-Prot protein existence level 2. Involved in oxygen transport from the lung to the various peripheral tissues. From Colobus guereza (Mantled guereza) (Eastern black-and-white colobus monkey).
   1745..1816    +  CDS            HBB (fragment): HBB_PONPY - Experimental evidence at transcript level: Swiss-Prot protein existence level 2. Involved in oxygen transport from the lung to the various peripheral tissues. From Pongo pygmaeus (Bornean orangutan).
   1887..1942    +  polyA_signal   β-globin poly(A) signal: rabbit β-globin polyadenylation signal (Gil and Proudfoot, 1987)
   2325..2341    -  protein_bind   lac operator: The lac repressor binds to the lac operator to inhibit transcription in E. coli. This inhibition can be relieved by adding lactose or isopropyl-β-D-thiogalactopyranoside (IPTG). lac repressor encoded by lacI
   2349..2379    -  promoter       lac promoter: promoter for the E. coli lac operon
   2394..2415    -  protein_bind   CAP binding site: CAP binding activates transcription in the presence of cAMP. E. coli catabolite activator protein
   2428..2467    -  CDS            lacI (fragment): lac repressor; lacI; The lac repressor binds to the lac operator to inhibit transcription in E. coli. This inhibition can be relieved by adding lactose or isopropyl-β-D-thiogalactopyranoside (IPTG).
   2474..2496    +  promoter       SV40 promoter (fragment): SV40 enhancer and early promoter
   2520..2655    +  rep_origin     SV40 ori: SV40 origin of replication
   2675..2809    +  polyA_signal   SV40 poly(A) signal: SV40 polyadenylation signal
   2811..2865    -  CDS            lacI (fragment): lac repressor; lacI; The lac repressor binds to the lac operator to inhibit transcription in E. coli. This inhibition can be relieved by adding lactose or isopropyl-β-D-thiogalactopyranoside (IPTG).
   3048..3636    -  rep_origin     ori: high-copy-number ColE1/pMB1/pBR322/pUC origin of replication
   3807..4667    -  CDS            AmpR: β-lactamase; bla; confers resistance to ampicillin, carbenicillin, and related antibiotics
   4668..4772    -  promoter       AmpR promoter: bla
