>Addgene plasmid #11160 | pCAGEN Sequencing Result | analyzer sequence | sequence record 222562
GTCGACATTGATTATTGACTAGTTATTAATAGTAATCAATTACGGGGTCATTAGTTCATAGCCCATATAT
GGAGTTCCGCGTTACATAACTTACGGTAAATGGCCCGCCTGGCTGACCGCCCAACGACCCCCGCCCATTG
ACGTCAATAATGACGTATGTTCCCATAGTAACGCCAATAGGGACTTTCCATTGACGTCAATGGGTGGAGT
ATTTACGGTAAACTGCCCACTTGGCAGTACATCAAGTGTATCATATGCCAAGTACGCCCCCTATTGACGT
CAATGACGGTAAATGGCCCGCCTGGCATTATGCCCAGTACATGACCTTATGGGACTTTCCTACTTGGCAG
TACATCTACGTATTAGTCATCGCTATTACCATGGTCGAGGTGAGCCCCACGTTCTGCTTCACTCTCCCCA
TCTCCCCCCCCTCCCCACCCCCAATTTTGTATTTATTTATTTTTTAATTATTTTGTGCAGCGATGGGGGC
GGGGGGGGGGGGGGCGCGCGCCRGGGGGGGGGGGGGGGGGGGGGGGGGGGGGGGGGGGGGGGGGGGGGGG
KGCGGCGGCAGCCAATCAGAGCGGCGCGCTCCGAAAGTTTCCTTTTATGGCGAGGCGGCGGCGGCGGCGG
CCCTATAAAAAGCGAAGCGCGCGGCGGGCGGGAGTCGCTGCGCGCTGCCTTCGCCCCGTGCCCCGCTCCG
CCGCCGCCTCGCGCCGCCCGCCCCGGCTCTGACTGACCGCGTTACTCCCACAGGTGAGCGGGCGGGACGG
CCCTTCTCCTCCGGGCTGTAATTAGCGCTTGGTTTAATGACGGCTTGTTTCTTTTCTGTGGCTGCGTGAA
AGCCTTGAGGGGCTCCGGGAGGGCCCTTTGTGCGGGGGGAGCGGCTCGGGGGGTGCGTGCGTGTGTGTGT
GCGTGGGGAGCGCCGCGTGCGGCTCCGCGCTGCCCGGCGGCTGTGAGCGCTGCGGGCGCGGCGCGGGGCT
TTGTGCGCTCCGCAGTGTGCGCGAGGGGAGCGCGGCCGGGGGCGGTGCCCCGCGGTGCGGGGGGGGCTGC
GAGGGGAACAAAGGCTGCGTGCGGGGTGTGTGCGTGGGGGGGTGAGCAGGGGGTGTGGGCGCGTCGGTCG
GGCTGCAACCCCCCCTGCACCCCCCTCCCCGAGTTGCTGAGCACGGCCCGGCTTCGGGTGCGGGGCTCCG
TACGGGGCGTGGCGCGGGGCTCGCCGTGCCGGGCGGGGGGTGGCGGCAGGTGGGGGTGCCGGGCGGGGCG
GGGCCGCCTCGGGCCGGGGAGGGCTCGGGGGAGGGGCGCGGCGGCCCCCGGAGCGCCGGCGGCTGTCGAG
GCGCGGCGAGCCGCAGCCATTGCCTTTTATGGTAATCGTGCGAGAGGGCGCAGGGACTTCCTTTGTCCCA
AATCTGTGCGGAGCCGAAATCTGGGAGGCGCCGCCGCACCCCCTCTAGCGGGCGCGGGGCGAAGCGGTGC
GGCGCCGGCAGGAAGGAAATGGGCGGGGAGGGCCTTCGTGCGTCGCCGCGCCGCCGTCCCCTTCTCCCTC
TCCAGCCTCGGGGCTGTCCGCGGGGGGACGGCTGCCTTCGGGGGGGACGGGGCAGGGCGGGGTTCGGCTT
CTGGCGTGTGACCGGCGGCTCTAGAGCCTCTGCTAACCATGTTCATGCCTTCTTCTTTTTCCTACAGCTC
CTGGGCAACGTGCTGGTTATTGTGCTGTCTCATCATTTTGGCAAAGAATTCCTCGAGGATATCGCGGCCG
CACTCCTCAGGTGCAGGCTGCCTATCAGAAGGTGGTGGCTGGTGTGGCCAATGCCCTGGCTCACAAATAC
CACTGAGATCTTTTTCCCTCTGCCAAAAATTATGGGGACATCATGAAGCCCCTTGAGCATCTGACTTCTG
GCTAATAAAGGAAATTTATTTTCATTGCAATAGTGTGTTGGAATTTTTTGTGTCTCTCACTCGGAAGGAC
ATATGGGAGGGCAAATCATTTAAAACATCAGAATGAGTATTTGGTTTAGAGTTTGGCAACATATGCCCAT
ATGCTGGCTGCCATGAACAAAGGTTGGCTATAAAGAGGTCATCAGTATATGAAACAGCCCCCTGCTGTCC
ATTCCTTATTCCATAGAAAAGCCTTGACTTGAGGTTAGATTTTTTTTATATTTTGTTTTGTGTTATTTTT
TTCTTTAACATCCCTAAAATTTTCCTTACATGTTTTACTAGCCAGATTTTTCCTCCTCTCCTGACTACTC
CCAGTCATAGCTGTCCCTCTTCTCTTATGGAGATCCCTCGACCTGCAGCCCAAGCTTGGCGTAATCATGG
TCATAGCTGTTTCCTGTGTGAAATTGTTATCCGCTCACAATTCCACACAACATACGAGCCGGAAGCATAA
AGTGTAAAGCCTGGGGTGCCTAATGAGTGAGCTAACTCACATTAATTGCGTTGCGCTCACTGCCCGCTTT
CCAGTCGGGAAACCTGTCGTGCCAGCGGATCCGCATCTCAATTAGTCAGCAACCATAGTCCCGCCCCTAA
CTCCGCCCATCCCGCCCCTAACTCCGCCCAGTTCCGCCCATTCTCCGCCCCATGGCTGACTAATTTTTTT
TATTTATGCAGAGGCCGAGGCCGCCTCGGCCTCTGAGCTATTCCAGAAGTAGTGAGGAGGCTTTTTTGGA
GGCCTAGGCTTTTGCAAAAAGCTAACTTGTTTATTGCAGCTTATAATGGTTACAAATAAAGCAATAGCAT
CACAAATTTCACAAATAAAGCATTTTTTTCACTGCATTCTAGTTGTGGTTTGTCCAAACTCATCAATGTA
TCTTATCATGTCTGGATCCGCTGCATTAATGAATCGGCCAACGCGCGGGGAGAGGCGGTTTGCGTATTGG
GCGCTCTTCCGCTTCCTCGCTCACTGACTCGCTGCGCTCGGTCGTTCGGCTGCGGCGAGCGGTATCAGCT
CACTCAAAGGCGGTAATACGGTTATCCACAGAATCAGGGGATAACGCAGGAAAGAACATGTGAGCAAAAG
GCCAGCAAAAGGCCAGGAACCGTAAAAAGGCCGCGTTGCTGGCGTTTTTCCATAGGCTCCGCCCCCCTGA
CGAGCATCACAAAAATCGACGCTCAAGTCAGAGGTGGCGAAACCCGACAGGACTATAAAGATACCAGGCG
TTTCCCCCTGGAAGCTCCCTCGTGCGCTCTCCTGTTCCGACCCTGCCGCTTACCGGATACCTGTCCGCCT
TTCTCCCTTCGGGAAGCGTGGCGCTTTCTCATAGCTCACGCTGTAGGTATCTCAGTTCGGTGTAGGTCGT
TCGCTCCAAGCTGGGCTGTGTGCACGAACCCCCCGTTCAGCCCGACCGCTGCGCCTTATCCGGTAACTAT
CGTCTTGAGTCCAACCCGGTAAGACACGACTTATCGCCACTGGCAGCAGCCACTGGTAACAGGATTAGCA
GAGCGAGGTATGTAGGCGGTGCTACAGAGTTCTTGAAGTGGTGGCCTAACTACGGCTACACTAGAAGAAC
AGTATTTGGTATCTGCGCTCTGCTGAAGCCAGTTACCTTCGGAAAAAGAGTTGGTAGCTCTTGATCCGGC
AAACAAACCACCGCTGGTAGCGGTGGTTTTTTTGTTTGCAAGCAGCAGATTACGCGCAGAAAAAAAGGAT
CTCAAGAAGATCCTTTGATCTTTTCTACGGGGTCTGACGCTCAGTGGAACGAAAACTCACGTTAAGGGAT
TTTGGTCATGAGATTATCAAAAAGGATCTTCACCTAGATCCTTTTAAATTAAAAATGAAGTTTTAAATCA
ATCTAAAGTATATATGAGTAAACTTGGTCTGACAGTTACCAATGCTTAATCAGTGAGGCACCTATCTCAG
CGATCTGTCTATTTCGTTCATCCATAGTTGCCTGACTCCCCGTCGTGTAGATAACTACGATACGGGAGGG
CTTACCATCTGGCCCCAGTGCTGCAATGATACCGCGAGACCCACGCTCACCGGCTCCAGATTTATCAGCA
ATAAACCAGCCAGCCGGAAGGGCCGAGCGCAGAAGTGGTCCTGCAACTTTATCCGCCTCCATCCAGTCTA
TTAATTGTTGCCGGGAAGCTAGAGTAAGTAGTTCGCCAGTTAATAGTTTGCGCAACGTTGTTGCCATTGC
TACAGGCATCGTGGTGTCACGCTCGTCGTTTGGTATGGCTTCATTCAGCTCCGGTTCCCAACGATCAAGG
CGAGTTACATGATCCCCCATGTTGTGCAAAAAAGCGGTTAGCTCCTTCGGTCCTCCGATCGTTGTCAGAA
GTAAGTTGGCCGCAGTGTTATCACTCATGGTTATGGCAGCACTGCATAATTCTCTTACTGTCATGCCATC
CGTAAGATGCTTTTCTGTGACTGGTGAGTACTCAACCAAGTCATTCTGAGAATAGTGTATGCGGCGACCG
AGTTGCTCTTGCCCGGCGTCAATACGGGATAATACCGCGCCACATAGCAGAACTTTAAAAGTGCTCATCA
TTGGAAAACGTTCTTCGGGGCGAAAACTCTCAAGGATCTTACCGCTGTTGAGATCCAGTTCGATGTAACC
CACTCGTGCACCCAACTGATCTTCAGCATCTTTTACTTTCACCAGCGTTTCTGGGTGAGCAAAAACAGGA
AGGCAAAATGCCGCAAAAAAGGGAATAAGGGCGACACGGAAATGTTGAATACTCATACTCTTCCTTTTTC
AATATTATTGAAGCATTTATCAGGGTTATTGTCTCATGAGCGGATACATATTTGAATGTATTTAGAAAAA
TAAACAAATAGGGGTTCCGCGCACATTTCCCCGAAAAGTGCCACCTG
Features (pLannotate 1.2.2; 17 found; start..end, strand, type, name):
      4..383     +  enhancer       CMV enhancer: human cytomegalovirus immediate early enhancer
    535..556     +  promoter       chicken β-actin promoter (fragment): No description available
    661..1677    +  intron         chimeric intron: chimera between introns from chicken β-actin and rabbit β-globin
   1681..1752    +  CDS            HBB (fragment): HBB_COLGU - Experimental evidence at transcript level: Swiss-Prot protein existence level 2. Involved in oxygen transport from the lung to the various peripheral tissues. From Colobus guereza (Mantled guereza) (Eastern black-and-white colobus monkey).
   1752..1823    +  CDS            HBB (fragment): HBB_PONPY - Experimental evidence at transcript level: Swiss-Prot protein existence level 2. Involved in oxygen transport from the lung to the various peripheral tissues. From Pongo pygmaeus (Bornean orangutan).
   1894..1949    +  polyA_signal   β-globin poly(A) signal: rabbit β-globin polyadenylation signal (Gil and Proudfoot, 1987)
   2334..2350    -  protein_bind   lac operator: The lac repressor binds to the lac operator to inhibit transcription in E. coli. This inhibition can be relieved by adding lactose or isopropyl-β-D-thiogalactopyranoside (IPTG). lac repressor encoded by lacI
   2358..2388    -  promoter       lac promoter: promoter for the E. coli lac operon
   2403..2424    -  protein_bind   CAP binding site: CAP binding activates transcription in the presence of cAMP. E. coli catabolite activator protein
   2437..2476    -  CDS            lacI (fragment): lac repressor; lacI; The lac repressor binds to the lac operator to inhibit transcription in E. coli. This inhibition can be relieved by adding lactose or isopropyl-β-D-thiogalactopyranoside (IPTG).
   2483..2505    +  promoter       SV40 promoter (fragment): SV40 enhancer and early promoter
   2529..2664    +  rep_origin     SV40 ori: SV40 origin of replication
   2684..2818    +  polyA_signal   SV40 poly(A) signal: SV40 polyadenylation signal
   2820..2874    -  CDS            lacI (fragment): lac repressor; lacI; The lac repressor binds to the lac operator to inhibit transcription in E. coli. This inhibition can be relieved by adding lactose or isopropyl-β-D-thiogalactopyranoside (IPTG).
   3057..3645    -  rep_origin     ori: high-copy-number ColE1/pMB1/pBR322/pUC origin of replication
   3816..4676    -  CDS            AmpR: β-lactamase; bla; confers resistance to ampicillin, carbenicillin, and related antibiotics
   4677..4781    -  promoter       AmpR promoter: bla
