[The description below was written by a language model from this plasmid's Addgene catalogue record and pLannotate feature annotations shown in this document.]
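Description:
pCAGEN is an empty mammalian expression vector derived from pCAGGS, in which the original cloning region was replaced by a short modified multiple cloning site (about 100 bp) offering EcoRI, XhoI, EcoRV and NotI sites. It carries no gene of interest; the user inserts a coding sequence downstream of the CAG promoter. In bacteria the plasmid is maintained at high copy number from a ColE1/pUC-type origin and selected with ampicillin through the β-lactamase gene and its native promoter.

The expression cassette follows the standard CAG arrangement: the human cytomegalovirus immediate early enhancer, the chicken β-actin promoter, and a chimeric intron assembled from chicken β-actin and rabbit β-globin sequences, which together give strong, broadly active transcription in mammalian cells. Downstream, the annotation software reports two short β-globin coding fragments assigned to primate species. These most likely reflect homology to the residual rabbit β-globin exon sequence that flanks the cloning site in pCAGGS rather than any expressed protein, and they are followed by the rabbit β-globin polyadenylation signal that terminates the transcript. The backbone also contains remnants of the lac promoter/operator region and lacI fragments, plus an SV40 origin of replication and an SV40 poly(A) signal. The SV40 origin can allow episomal replication in cells expressing large T antigen. No mammalian selection marker is annotated.

Two sequence records of about 4.8 kb give essentially identical feature maps, and the depositor notes small mismatches with the author-supplied sequence while the key cloning sites appear intact. The associated publication concerns electroporation and RNA interference in the rodent retina, in vivo and in vitro, consistent with use for transient expression of cloned genes.
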