Addgene plasmid #11160: pCAGEN
Purpose: Mammalian expression vector for cloning and expressing your gene under the CAG promoter
Depositing lab: Connie Cepko. Depositing organization: Harvard Medical School. Publication: Electroporation and RNA interference in the rodent retina in vivo and in vitro. Matsuda T, Cepko CL. Proc Natl Acad Sci U S A. 2004 Jan 6. 101(1):16-22. 10.1073/pnas.2235688100 PubMed 14603031.
Backbone
  Vector backbone: pCAGGS
  Backbone size w/o insert (bp): 4698
  Vector type: Mammalian Expression
Growth in bacteria
  Bacterial resistance: Ampicillin, 100 μg/mL
  Growth temperature: 37°C
  Growth strain: DH5alpha
  Copy number: High Copy
Gene/Insert
  Gene/Insert name: modified multiple cloning sites
  Insert size (bp): 100
  Cloning method: Restriction Enzyme; 5′ cloning site EcoRI (not destroyed); 3′ cloning site BglII (not destroyed)
  Sequencing primers: 5′ pCAG-F
Resource information
  A portion of this plasmid was derived from a plasmid made by: pCAGGS (Niwa et al. Gene 108, 193-199 (1991)) was obtained from Dr. J. Miyazaki (Osaka University).
Terms and licenses: Academic/Nonprofit Terms; Industry Terms: Not Available to Industry
Depositor comments: The multiple cloning sites of pCAGGS was modified to make pCAGEN (pCAGGS with EcoRI, XhoI, EcoRV and NotI sites). Note that the Addgene quality control sequence and the author-supplied sequence do not match exactly, but critical features (such as the MCS restriction sites) appear to be intact. If you believe there is something functionally wrong with this plasmid, please report your concern to
How to cite: pCAGEN was a gift from Connie Cepko (Addgene plasmid # 11160 ; http://n2t.net/addgene:11160 ; RRID:Addgene_11160)
