>Addgene plasmid #11160 | pCAGEN | addgene partial sequence | sequence record 100663 | pCAG-F 5'-GCAACGTGCTGGTTATTGTG-3'
GGCAAAGAATTCCTCGAGGATATCGCGGCCGCACTCCTCAGGTGCAGGCTGCCTATCAGAAGGTGGTGGC
TGGTGTGGCCAATGCCCTGGCTCACAAATACCACTGAGATCTTTTTCCCTCTGCCAAAAATTATGGGGAC
ATCATGAAGCCCCTTGAGCATCTGACTTCTGGCTAATAAAGGAAATTTATTTTCATTGCAATAGTGTGTT
GGAATTTTTTGTGTCTCTCACTCGGAAGGACATATGGGAGGGCAAATCATTTAAAACATCAGAATGAGTA
TTTGGTTTAGAGTTTGGCAACATATGCCCATATGCTGGCTGCCATGAACAAAGGTTGGCTATAAAGAGGT
CATCAGTATATGAAACAGCCCCCTGCTGTCCATTCCTTATTCCATAGAAAAGCCTTGACTTGAGGTTAGA
TTTTTTTTATATTTTGTTTTGTGTTATTTTTTTCTTTAACATCCCTAAAATTTTCCTTACATGTTTTACT
AGCCAGATTTTTCCTCCTCTCCTGACTACTCCCAGTCATAGCTGTCCCTCTTCTCTTATGGAGATCCCTC
GACCTGCAGCCCAAGCTTGGCGTAATCATGGTCATAGCTGTTTCCTGTGTGAAATTGTTATCCGCTCACA
ATTCCACACAACATACGAGCCGGAAGCATAAAGTGTAAAGCCTGGGGTGCCTAATGAGTGAGCTAACTCA
CATTAATTGCGTTGCGCTCACTGCCCGCTTTCCAGTCGGGAAACCTGTCGTGCCAGCGGATCCGCATCTC
AATTAGTCAGCAACCATAGTCCCGCCCCTAACTCCGCCCATCCCGCCCCTAACTCCGCCCAGTTCCGCCC
ATTCTCCGCCCCATGGCTGACTAATTTTTTTTATTTATGCAGAGGCCGAGGCCGCCTCGGCCTCTGAGCT
ATTCCAGAAGTAGTGAGGAGGCTTTT
