>Addgene plasmid #11160 | pCAGEN | addgene partial sequence | sequence record 100664 | Bglob-pA-R 5'-ttttggcagagggaaaaaga-3'
TTGTGAGCCAGGGCATTGGCCACACCAGCCACCACCTTCTGATAGGCAGCCTGCACCTGAGGAGTGCGGC
CGCGATATCCTCGAGGAATTCTTTGCCAAAATGATGAGACAGCACAATAACCAGCACGTTGCCCAGGAGC
TGTAGGAAAAAGAAGAAGGCATGAACATGGTTAGCAGAGGCTCTAGAGCCGCCGGTCACACGCCAGAAGC
CGAACCCCGCCCTGCCCCGTCCCCCCCGAAGGCAGCCGTCCCCCCGCGGACAGCCCCGAGGCTGGAGAGG
GAGAAGGGGACGGCGGCGCGGCGACGCACGAAGGCCCTCCCCGCCCATTTCCTTCCTGCCGGCGCCGCAC
CGCTTCGCCCCGCGCCCGCTAGAGGGGGTGCGGCGGCGCCTCCCAGATTTCGGCTCCGCACAGATTTGGG
ACAAAGGAAGTCCCTGCGCCCTCTCGCACGATTACCATAAAAGGCAATGGCTGCGGCTCGCCGCGCCTCG
ACAGCCGCCGGCGCTCCGGGGGCCGCCGCGCCCCTCCCCCGAGCCCTCCCCGGCCCGAGGCGGCCCCGCC
CCGCCCGGCACCCCCACCTGCCGCCACCCCCCGCCCGGCACGGCGAGCCCCGCGCCACGCCCCGTACGGA
GCCCCGCACCCGAAGCCGGGCCGTGCTCAGCAACTCGGGGAGGGGGGTGCAG
